>Addgene plasmid #115565 | GFP-X0 | addgene full sequence | sequence record 226348 | Addgene Partial NGS Result
ATCCTTTTGTTGTTTCCGGGTGTACAATATGGACTTCCTCTTTTCTGGCAACCAAACCCATACATCGGGA
TTCCTATAATACCTTCGTTGGTCTCCCTAACATGTAGGTGGCGGAGGGGAGATATACAATAGAACAGATA
CCAGACAAGACATAATGGGCTAAACAAGACTACACCAATTACACTGCCTCATTGATGGTGGTACATAACG
AACTAATACTGTAGCCCTAGACTTGATAGCCATCATCATATCGAAGTTTCACTACCCTTTTTCCATTTGC
CATCTATTGAAGTAATAATAGGCGCATGCAACTTCTTTTCTTTTTTTTTCTTTTCTCTCTCCCCCGTTGT
TGTCTCACCATATCCGCAATGACAAAAAAATGATGGAAGACACTAAAGGAAAAAATTAACGACAAAGACA
GCACCAACAGATGTCGTTGTTCCAGAGCTGATGAGGGGTATCTCGAAGCACACGAAACTTTTTCCTTCCT
TCATTCACGCACACTACTCTCTAATGAGCAACGGTATACGGCCTTCCTTCCAGTTACTTGAATTTGAAAT
AAAAAAAAGTTTGCTGTCTTGCTATCAAGTATAAATAGACCTGCAATTATTAATCTTTTGTTTCCTCGTC
ATTGTTCTCGTTCCCTTTCTTCCTTGTTTCTTTTTCTGCACAATATTTCAAGCTATACCAAGCATACAAT
CAACTCCAAGCTGGCCGCTCTAGAACTAGTGGATCCCCCGGGCTGCAGGAATTCATGAGTAAAGGAGAAG
AACTTTTCACTGGAGTTGTCCCAATTCTTGTTGAATTAGATGGTGATGTTAATGGGCACAAATTTTCTGT
CAGTGGAGAGGGTGAAGGTGATGCAACATACGGAAAACTTACCCTTAAATTTATTTGCACTACTGGAAAA
CTACCTGTTCCATGGCCAACACTTGTCACTACTTTCACTTATGGTGTTCAATGCTTTTCAAGATACCCAG
ATCATATGAAACGGCATGACTTTTTCAAGAGTGCCATGCCCGAAGGTTATGTACAGGAAAGAACTATATT
TTTCAAAGATGACGGGAACTACAAGACACGTGCTGAAGTCAAGTTTGAAGGTGATACCCTTGTTAATAGA
ATCGAGTTAAAAGGTATTGATTTTAAAGAAGATGGAAACATTCTTGGACACAAATTGGAATACAACTATA
ACTCACACAATGTATACATCATGGCAGACAAACAAAAGAATGGAATCAAAGTTAACTTCAAAATTAGACA
CAACATTGAAGATGGAAGCGTTCAACTAGCAGACCATTATCAACAAAATACTCCAATTGGCGATGGCCCT
GTCCTTTTACCAGACAACCATTACCTGTCCACACAATCTGCCCTTTCGAAAGATCCCAACGAAAAGAGAG
ACCACATGGTCCTTCTTGAGTTTGTAACAGCTGCTGGGATTACACATGGCATGGATGAACTATACAAATA
AAAGCTTATCGATACCGTCGACCTCGAGTCATGTAATTAGTTATGTCACGCTTACATTCACGCCCTCCCC
CCACATCCGCTCTAACCGAAAAGGAAGGAGTTAGACAACCTGAAGTCTAGGTCCCTATTTATTTTTTTAT
AGTTATGTTAGTATTAAGAACGTTATTTATATTTCAAATTTTTCTTTTTTTTCTGTACAGACGCGTGTAC
GCATGTAACATTATACTGAAAACCTTGCTTGAGAAGGTTTTGGGACGCTCGAAGGCTTTAATTTGCGGCC
GGTACCAGCTTTTGTTCCCTTTAGTGAGGGTTAATTTCGAGCTTGGCGTAATCATGGTCATAGCTGTTTC
CTGTGTGAAATTGTTATCCGCTCACAATTCCACACAACATACGAGCCGGAAGCATAAAGTGTAAAGCCTG
GGGTGCCTAATGAGTGAGCTAACTCACATTAATTGCGTTGCGCTCACTGCCCGCTTTCCAGTCGGGAAAC
CTGTCGTGCCAGCTGCATTAATGAATCGGCCAACGCGCGGGGAGAGGCGGTTTGCGTATTGGGCGCTCTT
CCGCTTCCTCGCTCACTGACTCGCTGCGCTCGGTCGTTCGGCTGCGGCGAGCGGTATCAGCTCACTCAAA
GGCGGTAATACGGTTATCCACAGAATCAGGGGATAACGCAGGAAAGAACATGTGAGCAAAAGGCCAGCAA
AAGGCCAGGAACCGTAAAAAGGCCGCGTTGCTGGCGTTTTTCCATAGGCTCCGCCCCCCTGACGAGCATC
ACAAAAATCGACGCTCAAGTCAGAGGTGGCGAAACCCGACAGGACTATAAAGATACCAGGCGTTTCCCCC
TGGAAGCTCCCTCGTGCGCTCTCCTGTTCCGACCCTGCCGCTTACCGGATACCTGTCCGCCTTTCTCCCT
TCGGGAAGCGTGGCGCTTTCTCATAGCTCACGCTGTAGGTATCTCAGTTCGGTGTAGGTCGTTCGCTCCA
AGCTGGGCTGTGTGCACGAACCCCCCGTTCAGCCCGACCGCTGCGCCTTATCCGGTAACTATCGTCTTGA
GTCCAACCCGGTAAGACACGACTTATCGCCACTGGCAGCAGCCACTGGTAACAGGATTAGCAGAGCGAGG
TATGTAGGCGGTGCTACAGAGTTCTTGAAGTGGTGGCCTAACTACGGCTACACTAGAAGAACAGTATTTG
GTATCTGCGCTCTGCTGAAGCCAGTTACCTTCGGAAAAAGAGTTGGTAGCTCTTGATCCGGCAAACAAAC
CACCGCTGGTAGCGGTGGTTTTTTTGTTTGCAAGCAGCAGATTACGCGCAGAAAAAAAGGATCTCAAGAA
GATCCTTTGATCTTTTCTACGGGGTCTGACGCTCAGTGGAACGAAAACTCACGTTAAGGGATTTTGGTCA
TGAGATTATCAAAAAGGATCTTCACCTAGATCCTTTTAAATTAAAAATGAAGTTTTAAATCAATCTAAAG
TATATATGAGTAAACTTGGTCTGACAGTTACCAATGCTTAATCAGTGAGGCACCTATCTCAGCGATCTGT
CTATTTCGTTCATCCATAGTTGCCTGACTCCCCGTCGTGTAGATAACTACGATACGGGAGGGCTTACCAT
CTGGCCCCAGTGCTGCAATGATACCGCGAGACCCACGCTCACCGGCTCCAGATTTATCAGCAATAAACCA
GCCAGCCGGAAGGGCCGAGCGCAGAAGTGGTCCTGCAACTTTATCCGCCTCCATCCAGTCTATTAATTGT
TGCCGGGAAGCTAGAGTAAGTAGTTCGCCAGTTAATAGTTTGCGCAACGTTGTTGCCATTGCTACAGGCA
TCGTGGTGTCACGCTCGTCGTTTGGTATGGCTTCATTCAGCTCCGGTTCCCAACGATCAAGGCGAGTTAC
ATGATCCCCCATGTTGTGCAAAAAAGCGGTTAGCTCCTTCGGTCCTCCGATCGTTGTCAGAAGTAAGTTG
GCCGCAGTGTTATCACTCATGGTTATGGCAGCACTGCATAATTCTCTTACTGTCATGCCATCCGTAAGAT
GCTTTTCTGTGACTGGTGAGTACTCAACCAAGTCATTCTGAGAATAGTGTATGCGGCGACCGAGTTGCTC
TTGCCCGGCGTCAATACGGGATAATACCGCGCCACATAGCAGAACTTTAAAAGTGCTCATCATTGGAAAA
CGTTCTTCGGGGCGAAAACTCTCAAGGATCTTACCGCTGTTGAGATCCAGTTCGATGTAACCCACTCGTG
CACCCAACTGATCTTCAGCATCTTTTACTTTCACCAGCGTTTCTGGGTGAGCAAAAACAGGAAGGCAAAA
TGCCGCAAAAAAGGGAATAAGGGCGACACGGAAATGTTGAATACTCATACTCTTCCTTTTTCAATATTAT
TGAAGCATTTATCAGGGTTATTGTCTCATGAGCGGATACATATTTGAATGTATTTAGAAAAATAAACAAA
TAGGGGTTCCGCGCACATTTCCCCGAAAAGTGCCACCTGGGTCCTTTTCATCACGTGCTATAAAAATAAT
TATAATTTAAATTTTTTAATATAAATATATAAATTAAAAATAGAAAGTAAAAAAAGAAATTAAAGAAAAA
ATAGTTTTTGTTTTCCGAAGATGTAAAAGACTCTAGGGGGATCGCCAACAAATACTACCTTTTATCTTGC
TCTTCCTGCTCTCAGGTATTAATGCCGAATTGTTTCATCTTGTCTGTGTAGAAGACCACACACGAAAATC
CTGTGATTTTACATTTTACTTATCGTTAATCGAATGTATATCTATTTAATCTGCTTTTCTTGTCTAATAA
ATATATATGTAAAGTACGCTTTTTGTTGAAATTTTTTAAACCTTTGTTTATTTTTTTTTCTTCATTCCGT
AACTCTTCTACCTTCTTTATTTACTTTCTAAAATCCAAATACAAAACATAAAAATAAATAAACACAGAGT
AAATTCCCAAATTATTCCATCATTAAAAGATACGAGGCGCGTGTAAGTTACAGGCAAGCGATCCGTCTAA
GAAACCATTATTATCATGACATTAACCTATAAAAATAGGCGTATCACGAGGCCCTTTCGTCTCGCGCGTT
TCGGTGATGACGGTGAAAACCTCTGACACATGCAGCTCCCGGAGACGGTCACAGCTTGTCTGTAAGCGGA
TGCCGGGAGCAGACAAGCCCGTCAGGGCGCGTCAGCGGGTGTTGGCGGGTGTCGGGGCTGGCTTAACTAT
GCGGCATCAGAGCAGATTGTACTGAGAGTGCACCATACCACCTTTTCAATTCATCATTTTTTTTTTATTC
TTTTTTTTGATTTCGGTTTCCTTGAAATTTTTTTGATTCGGTAATCTCCGAACAGAAGGAAGAACGAAGG
AAGGAGCACAGACTTAGATTGGTATATATACGCATATGTAGTGTTGAAGAAACATGAAATTGCCCAGTAT
TCTTAACCCAACTGCACAGAACAAAAACCTGCAGGAAACGAAGATAAATCATGTCGAAAGCTACATATAA
GGAACGTGCTGCTACTCATCCTAGTCCTGTTGCTGCCAAGCTATTTAATATCATGCACGAAAAGCAAACA
AACTTGTGTGCTTCATTGGATGTTCGTACCACCAAGGAATTACTGGAGTTAGTTGAAGCATTAGGTCCCA
AAATTTGTTTACTAAAAACACATGTGGATATCTTGACTGATTTTTCCATGGAGGGCACAGTTAAGCCGCT
AAAGGCATTATCCGCCAAGTACAATTTTTTACTCTTCGAAGACAGAAAATTTGCTGACATTGGTAATACA
GTCAAATTGCAGTACTCTGCGGGTGTATACAGAATAGCAGAATGGGCAGACATTACGAATGCACACGGTG
TGGTGGGCCCAGGTATTGTTAGCGGTTTGAAGCAGGCGGCAGAAGAAGTAACAAAGGAACCTAGAGGCCT
TTTGATGTTAGCAGAATTGTCATGCAAGGGCTCCCTATCTACTGGAGAATATACTAAGGGTACTGTTGAC
ATTGCGAAGAGCGACAAAGATTTTGTTATCGGCTTTATTGCTCAAAGAGACATGGGTGGAAGAGATGAAG
GTTACGATTGGTTGATTATGACACCCGGTGTGGGTTTAGATGACAAGGGAGACGCATTGGGTCAACAGTA
TAGAACCGTGGATGATGTGGTCTCTACAGGATCTGACATTATTATTGTTGGAAGAGGACTATTTGCAAAG
GGAAGGGATGCTAAGGTAGAGGGTGAACGTTACAGAAAAGCAGGCTGGGAAGCATATTTGAGAAGATGCG
GCCAGCAAAACTAAAAAACTGTATTATAAGTAAATGCATGTATACTAAACTCACAAATTAGAGCTTCAAT
TTAATTATATCAGTTATTACCCTATGCGGTGTGAAATACCGCACAGATGCGTAAGGAGAAAATACCGCAT
CAGGAAATTGTAAGCGTTAATATTTTGTTAAAATTCGCGTTAAATTTTTGTTAAATCAGCTCATTTTTTA
ACCAATAGGCCGAAATCGGCAAAATCCCTTATAAATCAAAAGAATAGACCGAGATAGGGT
[37 nt withheld, positions 6011-6047]
AAAGAACGTGGACTCCAACGTCAAAGG
[49 nt withheld, positions 6075-6123]
T
[91 nt withheld, positions 6125-6215]
G
[124 nt withheld, positions 6217-6340]
CCATTCGCCATTCAGGCTGCGCAACTGTTGGGAAGGGCGATCGGTGCGGGCCTCTTCGCTATTACGCCAG
CTGGCGAAAGGGGGATGTGCTGCAAGGCGATTAAGTTGGGTAACGCCAGGGTTTTCCCAGTCACGACGTT
GTAAAACGACGGCCAGTGAATTGTAATACGACTCACTATAGGGCGAATTGGAGCTCGCCGGGATCGAAGA
AATGATGGTAAATGAAATAGGAAATCAAGGAGCATGAAGGCAAAAGACAAATATAAGGGTCGAACGAAAA
ATAAAGTGAAAAGTGTTGATATGATGTATTTGGCTTTGCGGCGCCGAAAAAACGAGTTTACGCAATTGCA
CAATCATGCTGACTCTGTGGCGGACCCGCGCTCTTGCCGGCCCGGCGATAACGCTGGGCGTGAGGCTGTG
CCCGGCGGAGTTTTTTGCGCCTGCATTTTCCAAGGTTTACCCTGCGCTAAGGGGCGAGATTGGAGAAGCA
ATAAGAATGCCGGTTGGGGTTGCGATGATGACGACCACGACAACTGGTGTCATTATTTAAGTTGCCGAAA
GAACCTGAGTGCATTTGCAACATGAGTATACTAGAAGAATGAGCCAAGACTTGCGAGACGCGAGTTTGCC
GGTGGTGCGAACAATAGAGCGACCATGACCTTGAAGGTGAGACGCGCATAACCGCTAGAGTACTTTGAAG
AGGAAACAGCAATAGGGTTGCTACCAGTATAAATAGACAGGTACATACAACACTGGAAATGGTTGTCTGT
TTGAGTACGCTTTCAATTCATTTGGGTGTGCACTTTATTATGTTACAATATGGAAGGGAACTTTACACTT
CTCCTATGCACATATATTAATTAAAGTCCAATGCTAGTAGAGAAGGGGGGTAACACCCCTCCGCGCTCTT
TTCCGATTTTTTTCTAAACCGTGGAATATTTCGGAT
Features (pLannotate 1.2.2; 23 found; start..end, strand, type, name):
      1..705     +  promoter       ADH1 promoter: S. cerevisiae ADH1; promoter for alcohol dehydrogenase 1
    713..754     +  misc_feature   MCS (fragment): pBluescript multiple cloning site
    755..1470    +  CDS            GFP (fragment): Aequoria victoria green fluorescent protein
   1472..1498    +  misc_feature   MCS (fragment): pBluescript multiple cloning site
   1499..1746    +  terminator     CYC1 terminator: S. cerevisiae CYC1; transcription terminator for CYC1
   1768..1786    -  promoter       T3 promoter: promoter for bacteriophage T3 RNA polymerase
   1831..1847    -  protein_bind   lac operator: The lac repressor binds to the lac operator to inhibit transcription in E. coli. This inhibition can be relieved by adding lactose or isopropyl-β-D-thiogalactopyranoside (IPTG). lac repressor encoded by lacI
   1855..1885    -  promoter       lac promoter: promoter for the E. coli lac operon
   1900..1921    -  protein_bind   CAP binding site: CAP binding activates transcription in the presence of cAMP. E. coli catabolite activator protein
   1934..2026    -  CDS            lacI (fragment): lac repressor; lacI; The lac repressor binds to the lac operator to inhibit transcription in E. coli. This inhibition can be relieved by adding lactose or isopropyl-β-D-thiogalactopyranoside (IPTG).
   2209..2797    -  rep_origin     ori: high-copy-number ColE1/pMB1/pBR322/pUC origin of replication
   2968..3828    -  CDS            AmpR: β-lactamase; bla; confers resistance to ampicillin, carbenicillin, and related antibiotics
   3829..3933    -  promoter       AmpR promoter: bla
   3970..4473    +  misc_feature   CEN/ARS: S. cerevisiae CEN6 centromere fused to an autonomously replicating sequence
   4541..4576    +  CDS            rop (fragment): Rop protein, which maintains plasmids at low copy number; rop
   4678..4727    +  misc_feature   bom (fragment): basis of mobility region from pBR322
   4735..4950    +  promoter       URA3 promoter: S. cerevisiae URA3
   4951..5754    +  CDS            URA3: orotidine-5'-phosphate decarboxylase, required for uracil biosynthesis; S. cerevisiae URA3; yeast auxotrophic marker, counterselectable with 5-fluoroorotic acid (5-FOA)
   5833..5884    +  misc_feature   bom (fragment): basis of mobility region from pBR322
   5912..6340    -  rep_origin     f1 ori (sequence partly withheld): f1 bacteriophage origin of replication; arrow indicates direction of (+) strand synthesis
   6344..6501    -  CDS            lacZα (fragment): LacZα fragment of β-galactosidase; lacZ fragment
   6504..6522    +  promoter       T7 promoter: promoter for bacteriophage T7 RNA polymerase
   6584..6922    +  CDS            YO085_YEAST: Protein predicted: Swiss-Prot protein existence level 4. From Saccharomyces cerevisiae (strain ATCC 204508 / S288c) (Baker's yeast).
