[The description below was written by a language model from this plasmid's Addgene catalogue record and pLannotate feature annotations shown in this document.]
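Description:
GFP-X0 is a yeast–E. coli shuttle plasmid of 7,286 bp that expresses green fluorescent protein alone. It serves as the control in a series of constructs carrying consensus repeats fused to GFP, and "X0" denotes zero repeats. The associated work concerns a synthetic non-histone substrate for studying targeting by the Gcn5 acetyltransferase and sirtuin deacetylases. In that context, this plasmid provides the repeat-free baseline for comparison with repeat-bearing versions.

The 717 bp GFP coding sequence sits between EcoRI and HindIII sites, both retained, within polylinker fragments that match the recorded insertion of the pRS316 multiple cloning site. It is driven by the constitutive S. cerevisiae ADH1 promoter and followed by the CYC1 terminator. An additional annotated reading frame, a predicted S. cerevisiae protein, lies just upstream of the ADH1 promoter on the circular map and is probably carried-over genomic flanking sequence rather than a designed part.

Selection in yeast relies on the URA3 auxotrophic marker, which can be counterselected with 5-FOA. In E. coli the plasmid is maintained through a ColE1/pUC-type origin and ampicillin resistance. An f1 origin, T3 and T7 promoters and lacZα/lac remnants remain from the pBluescript-derived pRS framework.

There is one discrepancy in the record. The catalogue names the backbone as pRS406-ADH1/CYC1, and pRS406 is normally an integrating vector with no yeast replication origin. The feature table nevertheless annotates a CEN6/ARS element, which would support episomal, low-copy maintenance in yeast as in pRS316-type plasmids. The record does not explain this, so the mode of maintenance in yeast should be checked against the sequence.
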