Addgene plasmid #115565: GFP-X0
Purpose: Control vector expressing GFP alone without any consensus repeats
Depositing lab: Michael Downey. Depositing organization: University of Ottawa. Publication: A synthetic non-histone substrate to study substrate targeting by the Gcn5 HAT and sirtuin HDACs. Rossl A, Denoncourt A, Lin MS, Downey M. J Biol Chem. 2019 Apr 19;294(16):6227-6239. doi: 10.1074/jbc.RA118.006051. Epub 2019 Feb 25. PubMed 30804216.
Backbone
  Vector backbone: pRS406-ADH1/CYC1
  Total vector size (bp): 7286
  Modifications to backbone: Inserted multiple cloning site of pRS316
  Vector type: Bacterial Expression, Yeast Expression
  Selectable markers: URA3
Growth in bacteria
  Bacterial resistance: Ampicillin, 100 μg/mL
  Growth temperature: 37°C
  Growth strain: DH5alpha
  Copy number: Low Copy
Gene/Insert
  Gene/Insert name: Green Fluorescent Protein (alt name: GFP)
  Species: Synthetic
  Insert size (bp): 717
  Promoter: ADH1
  Cloning method: Restriction Enzyme; 5′ cloning site EcoRI (not destroyed); 3′ cloning site HindIII (not destroyed)
  Sequencing primers: 5′ TAATGAGCAACGGTATACGG; 3′ AATGTTACATGCGTACACGC
Terms and licenses: Academic/Nonprofit Terms; Industry Terms: Not Available to Industry
Depositor comments: Please visit https://www.biorxiv.org/content/10.1101/345637v1 for bioRxiv preprint.
How to cite: GFP-X0 was a gift from Michael Downey (Addgene plasmid # 115565 ; http://n2t.net/addgene:115565 ; RRID:Addgene_115565)
