>Addgene plasmid #115565 | GFP-X0 | depositor partial sequence | sequence record 218149 | Primer used within ADH1 promoter
CCCTGCCTCTGATGATAAAAAAAGTTTGCTGTCTTGCTATCAAGTATAAATAGACCTGCAATTATTAATC
TTTTGTTTCCTCGTCATTGTTCTCGTTCCCTTTCTTCCTTGTTTCTTTTTCTGCACAATATTTCAAGCTA
TACCAAGCATACAATCAACTCCAAGCTGGCCGCTCTAGAACTAGTGGATCCCCCGGGCTGCAGGAATTCA
TGAGTAAAGGAGAAGAACTTTTCACTGGAGTTGTCCCAATTCTTGTTGAATTAGATGGTGATGTTAATGG
GCACAAATTTTCTGTCAGTGGAGAGGGTGAAGGTGATGCAACATACGGAAAACTTACCCTTAAATTTATT
TGCACTACTGGAAAACTACCTGTTCCATGGCCAACACTTGTCACTACTTTCACTTATGGTGTTCAATGCT
TTTCAAGATACCCAGATCATATGAAACGGCATGACTTTTTCAAGAGTGCCATGCCCGAAGGTTATGTACA
GGAAAGAACTATATTTTTCAAAGATGACGGGAACTACAAGACACGTGCTGAAGTCAAGTTTGAAGGTGAT
ACCCTTGTTAATAGAATCGAGTTAAAAGGTATTGATTTTAAAGAAGATGGAAACATTCTTGGACACAAAT
TGGAATACAACTATAACTCACACAATGTATACATCATGGCAGACAAACAAAAGAATGGAATCAAAGTTAA
CTTCAAAATTAGACACAACATTGAAGATGGAAGCGTTCAACTAGCAGACCATTATCAACAAAATACTCCA
ATTGGCGATGGCCCTGTCCTTTTACCAGACAACCATTACCTGTCCACACAATCTGCCCTTTCGAAAGATC
CCAACGAAAAGAGAGACCACATGGTCCTTCTTGAGTTTGTAACAGCTGCTGGGATTACACATGGGCATGT
ATGAACTATACAAATAAAAGCTTATCGATACCGTCGACCTCGAGTCATGTAATTAGGTTATGTCACGCTT
AACATTCACGCCTCCCCCCCCACATCCGCTCTAAACCGAAAAAGAAAGAGTTTAGACCACCCTGGAAGTC
TAGTCCCCTTATTATTTTTTAATAGGTTATGTTAGGTATCAAGGACCGTTAATTATAGTTCCGAATGTGC
TTTTGTTCGTACAGAACGCTCTACGCCATGGTA
