>Addgene plasmid #115565 | GFP-X0 | depositor partial sequence | sequence record 218150 | Primer used within GFP
CCCGGTTCCGAACATTACCTGTCACACAATCTGCCCTTTCGAAAGATCCCAACGAAAAGAGAGACCACAT
GGTCCTTCTTGAGTTTGTAACAGCTGCTGGGATTACACATGGCATGGATGAACTATACAAATAAAAGCTT
ATCGATACCGTCGACCTCGAGTCATGTAATTAGTTATGTCACGCTTACATTCACGCCCTCCCCCCACATC
CGCTCTAACCGAAAAGGAAGGAGTTAGACAACCTGAAGTCTAGGTCCCTATTTATTTTTTTATAGTTATG
TTAGTATTAAGAACGTTATTTATATTTCAAATTTTTCTTTTTTTTCTGTACAGACGCGTGTACGCATGTA
ACATTATACTGAAAACCTTGCTTGAGAAGGTTTTGGGACGCTCGAAGGCTTTAATTTGCGGCCGGTACCA
GCTTTTGTTCCCTTTAGTGAGGGTTAATTTCGAGCTTGGCGTAATCATGGTCATAGCTGTTTCCTGTGTG
AAATTGTTATCCGCTCACAATTCCACACAACATACGAGCCGGAAGCATAAAGTGTAAAGCCTGGGGTGCC
TAATGAGTGAGCTAACTCACATTAATTGCGTTGCGCTCACTGCCCGCTTTCCAGTCGGGAAACCTGTCGT
GCCAGCTGCATTAATGAATCGGCCAACGCGCGGGGAGAGGCGGTTTGCGTATTGGGCGCTCTTCCGCTTC
CTCGCTCACTGACTCGCTGCGCTCGGTCGTTCGGCTGCGGCGAGCGGTATCAGCTCACTCAAAGGCGGTA
ATACGGTTATCCACAGAATCAGGGGATAACGCAGGAAAGAACATGTGAGCAAAAGGCCAGCAAAAGGCCA
GGAACCGTAAAAAGGCCGCGTTGCTGGCGTTTTTCCATAGGCTCCGCCCCCCCTGACGAGCATCACAAAA
ATCGACGCTCAAGTCAGAGTGGCGAAACCCGACAGGACTATAAAGATACCAGGCGTTTCCCCCTGGAAGC
TCCCTCGTGCGCTCTCTGTTCCGACCCTGCCGCTTACCGATACTGTCCGGCCTTTTCTCCCTTCGGAGCG
TGCGCTTTTCTCATAGCTCACGCTGTAGTATCTCAGTTCGTGTAAGTCGTCGCTTCAAGCTGACTGATGC
ACGAGCCCCTCGGATCAAGCTCGGAACCCGTCGT
