>Addgene plasmid #115565 | GFP-X0 | depositor partial sequence | sequence record 218151 | Reverse primer used within CYC1 terminator
AAGGTTAACGAACTTGAATATAAATAACGTTCTTAATACTAACATAACTATAAAAAAATAAATAGGGACC
TAGACTTCAGGTTGTCTAACTCCTTCCTTTTCGGTTAGAGCGGATGTGGGGGGAGGGCGTGAATGTAAGC
GTGACATAACTAATTACATGACTCGAGGTCGACGGTATCGATAAGCTTTTATTTGTATAGTTCATCCATG
CCATGTGTAATCCCAGCAGCTGTTACAAACTCAAGAAGGACCATGTGGTCTCTCTTTTCGTTGGGATCTT
TCGAAAGGGCAGATTGTGTGGACAGGTAATGGTTGTCTGGTAAAAGGACAGGGCCATCGCCAATTGGAGT
ATTTTGTTGATAATGGTCTGCTAGTTGAACGCTTCCATCTTCAATGTTGTGTCTAATTTTGAAGTTAACT
TTGATTCCATTCTTTTGTTTGTCTGCCATGATGTATACATTGTGTGAGTTATAGTTGTATTCCAATTTGT
GTCCAAGAATGTTTCCATCTTCTTTAAAATCAATACCTTTTAACTCGATTCTATTAACAAGGGTATCACC
TTCAAACTTGACTTCAGCACGTGTCTTGTAGTTCCCGTCATCTTTGAAAAATATAGTTCTTTCCTGTACA
TAACCTTCGGGCATGGCACTCTTGAAAAAGTCATGCCGTTTCATATGATCTGGGTATCTTGAAAAGCATT
GAACACCATAAGTGAAAGTAGTGACAAGTGTTGGCCATGGAACAGGTAGTTTTCCAGTAGTGCAAATAAA
TTTAAGGGTAAGTTTTCCGTATGTTGCATCACCTTCACCCTCTCCACTGACAGAAAATTTGTGCCCATTA
ACATCACCATCTAATTCAACAAGAATTGGGGACAACTCCAGTGAAAAGTTCTTCTCCTTTACTCATGAAT
TCCTGCAGCCCGGGGGGATCCACTAGTTCTAGAGCGGCCAGCTTGGGAGTTGATTTGTATGCTTGGTATA
GCTTTGAAATATTTGTGCAGAAAAAGAAACAGGGAAGGAAAGGGAACGAGACTAATTGACGAAGGAACAA
AAGATCATTATTTGCAGGTCTAATTTATACCTGGATAGCAGACAGCTACCTTTTTTTATTCGATCAGTAC
TGATGAAAGCTGTATTATACCGT
